LOCUS       Exported 3741 bp ds-DNA circular SYN 12-MAY-2021
DEFINITION  For course in ""Synthetic Biology: A Lab Manual"".
ACCESSION   .
VERSION     .
KEYWORDS    pSB3K3 containing mRFP1
SOURCE      synthetic DNA construct
  ORGANISM  synthetic DNA construct
REFERENCE   1 (bases 1 to 3741)
  AUTHORS   Liljeruhm J, Funk SK, Tietscher S, Edlund AD, Jamal S, Wistrand-Yuen
            P, Dyrhage K, Gynna A, Ivermark K, Lovgren J, Tornblom V, Virtanen
            A, Lundin ER, Wistrand-Yuen E, Forster AC
  TITLE     Engineering a palette of eukaryotic chromoproteins for bacterial
            synthetic biology.
  JOURNAL   J Biol Eng. 2018 May 10;12:8. doi: 10.1186/s13036-018-0100-0.
            eCollection 2018.
  PUBMED    29760772
REFERENCE   2 (bases 1 to 3741)
  AUTHORS   .
  TITLE     Direct Submission
  JOURNAL   Exported May 12, 2021 from SnapGene Server 1.1.58
            http://www.snapgene.com
FEATURES             Location/Qualifiers
     source          1..3741
                     /organism="synthetic DNA construct"
                     /mol_type="other DNA"
     terminator      17..60
                     /label=bacterial terminator
                     /note="putative bacterial transcription terminator"
     misc_feature    63..84
                     /label=BioBrick prefix
                     /note="BioBrick prefix for parts that do not start with
                     ""ATG"""
     protein_bind    185..206
                     /label=CAP binding site
                     /bound_moiety="E. coli catabolite activator protein"
                     /note="CAP binding activates transcription in the presence
                     of cAMP."
     promoter        221..251
                     /label=lac promoter
                     /note="promoter for the E. coli lac operon"
     protein_bind    259..275
                     /label=lac operator
                     /bound_moiety="lac repressor encoded by lacI"
                     /note="The lac repressor binds to the lac operator to
                     inhibit transcription in E. coli. This inhibition can be
                     relieved by adding lactose or
                     isopropyl-beta-D-thiogalactopyranoside (IPTG)."
     RBS             293..304
                     /note="strong bacterial ribosome binding site (Elowitz and
                     Leibler, 2000)"
     CDS             311..988
                     /codon_start=1
                     /product="monomeric derivative of DsRed (Campbell et al.,
                     2002)"
                     /label=mRFP1
                     /translation="MASSEDVIKEFMRFKVRMEGSVNGHEFEIEGEGEGRPYEGTQTAK
                     LKVTKGGPLPFAWDILSPQFQYGSKAYVKHPADIPDYLKLSFPEGFKWERVMNFEDGGV
                     VTVTQDSSLQDGEFIYKVKLRGTNFPSDGPVMQKKTMGWEASTERMYPEDGALKGEIKM
                     RLKLKDGGHYDAEVKTTYMAKKPVQLPGAYKTDIKLDITSHNEDYTIVEQYERAEGRHS
                     TGA"
     terminator      1033..1104
                     /label=rrnB T1 terminator
                     /note="transcription terminator T1 from the E. coli rrnB
                     gene"
     terminator      1120..1147
                     /label=T7Te terminator
                     /note="phage T7 early transcription terminator"
     misc_feature    1154..1174
                     /label=BioBrick suffix
                     /note="universal suffix for all parts"
     CDS             complement(1314..2129)
                     /codon_start=1
                     /gene="aph(3')-Ia"
                     /product="aminoglycoside phosphotransferase"
                     /label=KanR
                     /note="confers resistance to kanamycin in bacteria or G418
                     (Geneticin(R)) in eukaryotes"
                     /translation="MSHIQRETSCSRPRLNSNMDADLYGYKWARDNVGQSGATIYRLYG
                     KPDAPELFLKHGKGSVANDVTDEMVRLNWLTEFMPLPTIKHFIRTPDDAWLLTTAIPGK
                     TAFQVLEEYPDSGENIVDALAVFLRRLHSIPVCNCPFNSDRVFRLAQAQSRMNNGLVDA
                     SDFDDERNGWPVEQVWKEMHKLLPFSPDSVVTHGDFSLDNLIFDEGKLIGCIDVGRVGI
                     ADRYQDLAILWNCLGEFSPSLQKRLFQKYGIDNPDMNKLQFHLMLDEFF"
     primer_bind     2037..2056
                     /label=Kan-R
                     /note="Kanamycin resistance gene, reverse primer"
     primer_bind     2121..2140
                     /label=pENTR-R
                     /note="pENTR vectors, reverse primer"
     rep_origin      complement(2724..3268)
                     /direction=LEFT
                     /label=p15A ori
                     /note="Plasmids containing the medium-copy-number p15A
                     origin of replication can be propagated in E. coli cells
                     that contain a second plasmid with the ColE1 origin. "
     primer_bind     complement(2803..2822)
                     /label=pBR322ori-F
                     /note="pBR322 origin, forward primer"
     primer_bind     3736..13
                     /label=pBRforEco
                     /note="pBR322 vectors, upsteam of EcoRI site, forward
                     primer"
ORIGIN
        1 cgtatcacga ggcagaattt cagataaaaa aaatccttag ctttcgctaa ggatgatttc
       61 tggaattcgc ggccgcttct agagcaatac gcaaaccgcc tctccccgcg cgttggccga
      121 ttcattaatg cagctggcac gacaggtttc ccgactggaa agcgggcagt gagcgcaacg
      181 caattaatgt gagttagctc actcattagg caccccaggc tttacacttt atgcttccgg
      241 ctcgtatgtt gtgtggaatt gtgagcggat aacaatttca cacatactag agaaagagga
      301 gaaatactag atggcttcct ccgaagacgt tatcaaagag ttcatgcgtt tcaaagttcg
      361 tatggaaggt tccgttaacg gtcacgagtt cgaaatcgaa ggtgaaggtg aaggtcgtcc
      421 gtacgaaggt acccagaccg ctaaactgaa agttaccaaa ggtggtccgc tgccgttcgc
      481 ttgggacatc ctgtccccgc agttccagta cggttccaaa gcttacgtta aacacccggc
      541 tgacatcccg gactacctga aactgtcctt cccggaaggt ttcaaatggg aacgtgttat
      601 gaacttcgaa gacggtggtg ttgttaccgt tacccaggac tcctccctgc aagacggtga
      661 gttcatctac aaagttaaac tgcgtggtac caacttcccg tccgacggtc cggttatgca
      721 gaaaaaaacc atgggttggg aagcttccac cgaacgtatg tacccggaag acggtgctct
      781 gaaaggtgaa atcaaaatgc gtctgaaact gaaagacggt ggtcactacg acgctgaagt
      841 taaaaccacc tacatggcta aaaaaccggt tcagctgccg ggtgcttaca aaaccgacat
      901 caaactggac atcacctccc acaacgaaga ctacaccatc gttgaacagt acgaacgtgc
      961 tgaaggtcgt cactccaccg gtgcttaata acgctgatag tgctagtgta gatcgctact
     1021 agagccaggc atcaaataaa acgaaaggct cagtcgaaag actgggcctt tcgttttatc
     1081 tgttgtttgt cggtgaacgc tctctactag agtcacactg gctcaccttc gggtgggcct
     1141 ttctgcgttt atatactagt agcggccgct gcaggcttcc tcgctcactg actcgctgcg
     1201 ctcggtcgtt cggctgcggc gagcggtatc agctcactca aaggcggtaa tctcgagtcc
     1261 cgtcaagtca gcgtaatgct ctgccagtgt tacaaccaat taaccaattc tgattagaaa
     1321 aactcatcga gcatcaaatg aaactgcaat ttattcatat caggattatc gataccatat
     1381 ttttgaaaaa gccgtttctg taatgaagga gaaaactcac cgaggcagtt ccataggatg
     1441 gcaagatcct ggtatcggtc tgcgattccg actcgtccaa catcaataca acctattaat
     1501 ttcccctcgt caaaaataag gttatcaagt gagaaatcac catgagtgac gactgaatcc
     1561 ggtgagaatg gcaaaagctt atgcatttct ttccagactt gttcaacagg ccagccatta
     1621 cgctcgtcat caaaatcact cgcatcaacc aaaccgttat tcattcgtga ttgcgcctga
     1681 gcgagacgaa atacgcgatc gctgttaaaa ggacaattac aaacaggaat cgaatgcaac
     1741 cggcgcagga acactgccag cgcatcaaca atattttcac ctgaatcagg atattcttct
     1801 aatacctgga atgctgtttt cccggggatc gcagtggtga gtaaccatgc atcatcagga
     1861 gtacggataa aatgcttgat ggtcggaaga ggcataaatt ccgtcagcca gtttagtctg
     1921 accatctcat ctgtaacatc attggcaacg ctacctttgc catgtttcag aaacaactct
     1981 ggcgcatcgg gcttcccata caatcgatag attgtcgcac ctgattgccc gacattatcg
     2041 cgagcccatt tatacccata taaatcagca tccatgttgg aatttaatcg cggcctggag
     2101 caagacgttt cccgttgaat atggctcata acaccccttg tattactgtt tatgtaagca
     2161 gacagtttta ttgttcatga tgatatattt ttatcttgtg caatgtaaca tcagagattt
     2221 tgagacacaa cgtggctttg ttgaataaat cgaacttttg ctgagttgaa ggatcagatc
     2281 acgcatcttc ccgacaacgc agaccgttcc gtggcaaagc aaaagttcaa aatcaccaac
     2341 tggtccacct acaacaaagc tctcatcaac cgtggctccc tcactttctg gctggatgat
     2401 ggggcgattc aggcctggta tgagtcagca acaccttctt cacgaggcag acctcagcgc
     2461 tagcggagtg tatactggct tactatgttg gcactgatga gggtgtcagt gaagtgcttc
     2521 atgtggcagg agaaaaaagg ctgcaccggt gcgtcagcag aatatgtgat acaggatata
     2581 ttccgcttcc tcgctcactg actcgctacg ctcggtcgtt cgactgcggc gagcggaaat
     2641 ggcttacgaa cggggcggag atttcctgga agatgccagg aagatactta acagggaagt
     2701 gagagggccg cggcaaagcc gtttttccat aggctccgcc ccctgacaag catcacgaaa
     2761 tctgacgctc aaatcagtgg tggcgaaacc cgacaggact ataaagatac caggcgtttc
     2821 cccctggcgg ctccctcgtg cgctctcctg ttcctgcctt tcggtttacc ggtgtcattc
     2881 cgctgttatg gccgcgtttg tctcattcca cgcctgacac tcagttccgg gtaggcagtt
     2941 cgctccaagc tggactgtat gcacgaaccc cccgttcagt ccgaccgctg cgccttatcc
     3001 ggtaactatc gtcttgagtc caacccggaa agacatgcaa aagcaccact ggcagcagcc
     3061 actggtaatt gatttagagg agttagtctt gaagtcatgc gccggttaag gctaaactga
     3121 aaggacaagt tttggtgact gcgctcctcc aagccagtta cctcggttca aagagttggt
     3181 agctcagaga accttcaaaa aaccgccctg caaggcggtt ttttcgtttt cagagcaaga
     3241 gattacgcgc agaccaaaac gatctcaaga agatcatctt attaaggggt ctgacgctca
     3301 gtggaacgaa aactcacgtt aagggatttt ggtcatgaga ttatcaaaaa ggatcttcac
     3361 ctagatcctt ttaaattaaa aatgaagttt taaatcaatc taaagtatat atgagtaaac
     3421 ttggtctgac agttaccaat gcttaatcag tgaggcacct atctcagcga tctgtctatt
     3481 tcgttcatcc atagttgcct gactccccgt cgtgtagata actacgatac gggagggctt
     3541 accatctggc cccagtgctg caatgatacc gcgagaccca cgctcaccgg ctccagattt
     3601 atcagcaata aaccagccag ccggaagggc cgagcgcaga agtggtcctg caactttatc
     3661 cgcctccatc cagtctattc catggtgcca cctgacgtct aagaaaccat tattatcatg
     3721 acattaacct ataaaaatag g
//
