[The description below was written by a language model from this plasmid's Addgene catalogue record and the feature table of its GenBank file.]
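Description:
pSB3K3 containing mRFP1 is a 3.7 kb circular synthetic plasmid for Escherichia coli, built on the BioBrick pSB3K3 backbone from the iGEM Registry. It replicates from a p15A origin, which the catalogue lists as low copy and the feature annotation calls medium copy. p15A is compatible with ColE1-type plasmids, so the two can be maintained in the same cell. Selection is by kanamycin, through an aph(3')-Ia aminoglycoside phosphotransferase gene that lies on the opposite strand from the insert.

The payload is a complete bacterial expression device cloned between the BioBrick prefix and suffix, the standardized flanking sequences that allow parts to be excised and assembled by restriction-based idempotent cloning. It consists of a lac promoter with its upstream CAP binding site and downstream lac operator, a strong synthetic ribosome binding site, and the coding sequence of mRFP1, a monomeric red fluorescent derivative of DsRed. Transcription ends at a double terminator made of rrnB T1 and T7Te. A further putative terminator sits upstream of the prefix and presumably insulates the cloning site from read-through from the backbone. Because the operator is present, expression should be repressed in hosts that supply enough lac repressor and relieved by IPTG or lactose. No lacI gene is annotated on the plasmid itself.

The record describes the plasmid as teaching material for the course in "Synthetic Biology: A Lab Manual", and the associated publication concerns chromoproteins for bacterial synthetic biology. The red mRFP1 cassette gives a visible reporter of expression. In BioBrick vectors a cassette like this can also serve as a coloured placeholder that is lost when another part replaces it, though the record does not state that use.
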