Addgene plasmid #118083: pSB3K3 containing mRFP1
Purpose: For course in "Synthetic Biology: A Lab Manual"
Depositing lab: Anthony Forster. Publication: Engineering a palette of eukaryotic chromoproteins for bacterial synthetic biology. Liljeruhm J, Funk SK, Tietscher S, Edlund AD, Jamal S, Wistrand-Yuen P, Dyrhage K, Gynna A, Ivermark K, Lovgren J, Tornblom V, Virtanen A, Lundin ER, Wistrand-Yuen E, Forster AC. J Biol Eng. 2018 May 10;12:8. doi: 10.1186/s13036-018-0100-0. eCollection 2018. 100 PubMed 29760772.
Backbone
  Vector backbone: BioBrick pSB3K3 vector
  Backbone manufacturer: iGEM Registry
  Vector type: Escherichia coli
Growth in bacteria
  Bacterial resistance: Kanamycin, 50 μg/mL
  Growth temperature: 37°C
  Growth strain: DH5alpha
  Copy number: Low Copy
Gene/Insert
  Gene/Insert name: promoter, RBS, mRFP1
  Species: Synthetic
Terms and licenses: Academic/Nonprofit Terms; Industry Terms: Not Available to Industry
How to cite: pSB3K3 containing mRFP1 was a gift from Anthony Forster (Addgene plasmid # 118083 ; http://n2t.net/addgene:118083 ; RRID:Addgene_118083)
