>Addgene plasmid #118083 | pSB3K3 containing mRFP1 | depositor partial sequence | sequence record 222988 | mRFP1
ATGGCTTCCTCCGAAGACGTTATCAAAGAGTTCATGCGTTTCAAAGTTCGTATGGAAGGTTCCGTTAACG
GTCACGAGTTCGAAATCGAAGGTGAAGGTGAAGGTCGTCCGTACGAAGGTACCCAGACCGCTAAACTGAA
AGTTACCAAAGGTGGTCCGCTGCCGTTCGCTTGGGACATCCTGTCCCCGCAGTTCCAGTACGGTTCCAAA
GCTTACGTTAAACACCCGGCTGACATCCCGGACTACCTGAAACTGTCCTTCCCGGAAGGTTTCAAATGGG
AACGTGTTATGAACTTCGAAGACGGTGGTGTTGTTACCGTTACCCAGGACTCCTCCCTGCAAGACGGTGA
GTTCATCTACAAAGTTAAACTGCGTGGTACCAACTTCCCGTCCGACGGTCCGGTTATGCAGAAAAAAACC
ATGGGTTGGGAAGCTTCCACCGAACGTATGTACCCGGAAGACGGTGCTCTGAAAGGTGAAATCAAAATGC
GTCTGAAACTGAAAGACGGTGGTCACTACGACGCTGAAGTTAAAACCACCTACATGGCTAAAAAACCGGT
TCAGCTGCCGGGTGCTTACAAAACCGACATCAAACTGGACATCACCTCCCACAACGAAGACTACACCATC
GTTGAACAGTACGAACGTGCTGAAGGTCGTCACTCCACCGGTGCTTAATAACGCTGATAGTGCTAGTGTA
GATCGC
